>Addgene plasmid #66166 | FoxO1 KR | addgene partial sequence | sequence record 152793 | pBABE5 5'-CTTTATCCAGCCCTCAC-3'
GCGCCTCAGGTGGTGGAGACCGACCCGGACTTCGAGCCGCTGCCCCGGCAGCGTTCCTGTACCTGGCCGC
TGCCCAGGCCGGAGTTTAACCAGTCCAACTCGACCACCTCCAGTCCGGCGCCGTCGGGCGGCGCGGCCGC
CAACCCCGACGCCGCGGCGAGCCTGGCCTCGGCGTCCGCTGTCAGCACCGACTTTATGAGCAACCTGAGC
CTGCTGGAGGAGAGTGAGGACTTCGCGCGGGCGCCAGGCTGCGTGGCCGTGGCGGCGGCGGCTGCGGCCA
GCAGGGGCCTGTGCGGGGACTTCCAGGGCCCCGAGGCGGGCTGCGTGCACCCAGCGCCGCCACAGCCCCC
ACCGACCGGGCCGCTGTCGCAGCCCCCACCCGTGCCTCCCTCCGCTGCCGCCGCCGCGGGGCCACTCGCG
GGACAGCCGCGCAAGACCAGCTCGTCGCGCCGCAACGCGTGGGGCAACCTGTCGTACGCCGACCTCATCA
CCAAGGCCATCGAGAGCTCAGCCGAGAAGAGGCTCACCCTGTCGCAGATCTACGAGTGGATGGTGAAGAG
CGTGCCCTACTTCAAGGATAAGGGCGACAGCAACAGCTCGGCGGGCTGGAAGAATTCAATTCGTCATAAT
CTGTCCCTTCACAGCAAGTT
