>Addgene plasmid #66166 | FoxO1 KR | addgene partial sequence | sequence record 152795 | pBABE3 5'-ACCCTAACTGACACACATTCC-3'
CTACGTACCACCACACTGGGATCCTCAGCCTGACACCCAGCTATGTGTCGTTGTCTTGACACTGTGTGGG
AAGCTTTGGTTGGGCAACACATTATCAAAGTTAAAATCCAAGGTATCTCCATCCATGAGGTCATTCCGAA
TGATGGACTCCATGTCACAGTCCAAGCGCTCAATAAACATGCCATCCAAGTCACTTGGGAGCTTCTCCTG
GTGGAGGACACCCATCCTACCATAGCCATTGCAGCTGCTCACCGAGGAGTAGCTGCCCAGGGCACTCATC
TGCATGGGGTGGGACAGAGGCACTTGTAAAGGTGTCTTCACGGGGGTCAAGCGGTTCATGGCAGATGTGT
GAGGCATGGTGTTCACCACATGGGGCAGGGTACGGCCGTTGACCGAAGCCGTTTGCTGTGCATGTCCAGG
GTGGGTGTGGGAGCTGGGGTTCATCATTTTGTTATGAGATGCCTGGCTGCCATACGCTGGCATGACCGAA
TTAGGGCCCATCATTACATTTTGGCCCAGGACCCGACTGTTGGGTTGGGCCACTCCGGGATCAACCGGTG
ACATAATGTCATTGTGGGGAGGAGAGTCAGAAGTCAACAACTCTTTCAAGAGTCCTGGGGCACAGTTATA
CTGGTTCAATCCTCCGTAACTTGATTTGCTGTCCTGAAGTGTCTGCATAGGCATCTGGGGCAAAGGGCTC
ATGCTGGATTGGCCGTATGTGTACTTTGAGTAGTTTGGACTGGGTGAATTTAGACTGGTGTTTGGCGGTG
CAAACGAATAGCATGGTGTCTGCTGCATCATGCTGCCAGGCGAGGACTGG
