>Addgene plasmid #66166 | FoxO1 KR | addgene partial sequence | sequence record 153719 | mFoxo1-F 5'-aaggccatcgagagctcag-3'
ATCTACGAGTGGATGGTGAAGAGCGTGCCCTACTTCAAGGATAAGGGCGACAGCAACAGCTCGGCGGGCT
GGAAGAATTCAATTCGTCATAATCTGTCCCTTCACAGCAAGTTTATTCGAGTGCAGAATGAAGGAACTGG
AAAGAGTTCTTGGTGGATGCTCAATCCAGAGGGAGGCAGGAGCGGAAGATCACCCCGGAGAAGAGCTGCG
TCCATGGACAACAACAGTAAATTTGCTAGGAGCCGAGGGCGGGCTGCTAAGAAAAAAGCATCTCTCCAGT
CTGGGCAAGAGGGTCCTGGAGACAGCCCTGGGTCTCAGTTTTCTAAGTGGCCTGCGAGTCCTGGGTCCCA
CAGCAACGATGACTTTGATAACTGGAGTACATTTCGTCCTCGAACCAGCTCAAATGCTAGTACCATCAGT
GGGAGACTTTCTCCCATCATGACAGAGCAGGATGACCTGGGAGATGGGGACGTGCATTCCCTGGTGTATC
CACCCTCTGCTGCCAAGATGGCGTCTACGCTGCCCAGTCTGTCTGAAATCAGCAATCCAGAAAACATGGA
GAACCTTCTGGATAATCTCAACCTTCTCTCGTCCCCAACATCTTTAACTGTGTCCACCCAGTCCTCGCCT
GGCAGCATGATGCAGCAGACACCATGCTATTCGTTTGCACCGCCAAACACCAGTCTAAATTCACCCAGTC
CAAACTACTCAAAGTACACATACGGCCAATCCAGCATGAGCCCTTTGCCCCAGATGCCTATGCAGACACT
TCAGGACAGCAAATCAAGTTACGGAGGATTGAACCAGTATAACTGTGCCCCAGGACTCTTGAAAGAGTTG
TTGACTTCTG
