>Addgene plasmid #66166 | FoxO1 KR | addgene partial sequence | sequence record 153720 | mFOXO1-R 5'-TGCTCATAAAGTCGGTGCTG-3'
GCTCGCCGCGGCGTCGGGGTTGGCGGCCGCGCCGCCCGACGGCGCCGGACTGGAGGTGGTCGAGTTGGAC
TGGTTAAACTCCGGCCTGGGCAGCGGCCAGGTACAGGAACGCTGCCGGGGCAGCGGCTCGAAGTCCGGGT
CGGTCTCCACCACCTGAGGCGCCTCGGCCATGGGGATCCGGCCGGCGCCTAGAGAAGGAGTGAGGGCTGG
ATAAAGGGAGGATCGAGGCGGGGTCGAACGAGGAGGTTCAAGGGGGAGAGACGGGGCGGATGGAGGAAGA
GGAGGCGGAGGCTTAGGGTGTACAAAGGGCTTGACCCAGGGAGGGGGGTCAAAAGCCAAGGCTTCCCAGG
TCACGATGTAGGGGACCTGGTCTGGGTGTCCATGCGGGCCAGGTGAAAAGACCTTGATCTTAACCTGGGT
GATGAGGTCTCGGTTAAAGGTGCCGTCTCGCGGCCATCCGACGTTAAAGGTTGGCCATTCTGCAGAGCAG
AAGGTAACCCAACGTCTCTTCTTGACATCTACCGACTGGTTGTGAGCGATCCGCTCGACATCTTTCCAGT
GACCTAAGGTCAAACTTAAGGGAGTGGTAACAGTCTGGCCCTAATTTTCAGACAAATACAGAAACACAGT
CAGACAGAGACAACACAGAACGATGCTGCAGCGCTGCAGCAGACAAGACGCGCGGCTTCGGTTCCAAACC
GAAAGCAAAAATTCAGACGGAAGGCGGGAACTGTTTTAGGTTCTCGTCT
