[The description below was written by a language model from this plasmid's Addgene catalogue record.]
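Description:
FoxO1 KR is a retroviral mammalian expression plasmid built on the pBabe bleo backbone, carrying a mutant form of the mouse transcription factor FoxO1 (also known as FKHR). It is propagated in E. coli under ampicillin selection, and transduced or transfected mammalian cells are selected with Zeocin through the backbone's bleomycin-family resistance marker. No feature table is provided, so the regulatory elements are not itemised. pBabe vectors are generally Moloney murine leukemia virus-derived designs in which the long terminal repeats and packaging signal allow the transcript to be packaged into retroviral particles in a suitable packaging cell line. The 5′ LTR typically drives the inserted cDNA and a separate internal promoter drives the drug marker. The record lists no epitope tags or reporters, and the cloning method is given as unknown.

The insert carries three lysine-to-arginine substitutions, K242R, K245R and K262R. These lysines surround Ser-253 and are known acetylation sites. Arginine keeps the positive charge but cannot be acetylated, so this kind of substitution is commonly used to mimic a constitutively deacetylated protein. The construct therefore allows stable expression of an acetylation-resistant FoxO1 to test how acetylation status affects its activity. The associated publication concerns the regulation of adipocyte differentiation by the deacetylase SIRT2 through FoxO1 acetylation and deacetylation. This suggests the plasmid was intended for stable retroviral expression in adipocyte differentiation models, probably for comparison with wild-type FoxO1 or other acetylation-site variants, although the record does not describe the specific experiments.
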