Addgene plasmid #66166: FoxO1 KR
Purpose: Expresses FoxO1 with three Lys residues surrounding Ser-253 that are known to be sites of acetylation were replaced by arginine residues.
Depositing lab: Ronald Kahn. Depositing organization: Joslin Diabetes Center. Publication: SIRT2 regulates adipocyte differentiation through FoxO1 acetylation/deacetylation. Jing E, Gesta S, Kahn CR. Cell Metab. 2007 Aug . 6(2):105-14. 10.1016/j.cmet.2007.07.003 PubMed 17681146.
Backbone
  Vector backbone: pBabe bleo
  Vector type: Mammalian Expression, Retroviral
  Selectable markers: Zeocin
Growth in bacteria
  Bacterial resistance: Ampicillin, 100 μg/mL
  Growth temperature: 37°C
  Growth strain: DH5alpha
  Copy number: Unknown
Gene/Insert
  Gene/Insert name: FoxO1 KR (alt name: FKHR)
  Species: M. musculus (mouse)
  Mutation: K242R, K245R and K262R
  Entrez Gene: Foxo1 (a.k.a. Afxh, FKHR, Fkhr1, Foxo1a)
  Cloning method: Unknown
  Sequencing primers: 5′ pBABE5; 3′ pBABE3
Terms and licenses: Academic/Nonprofit Terms; Industry Terms: Not Available to Industry
How to cite: FoxO1 KR was a gift from Ronald Kahn (Addgene plasmid # 66166 ; http://n2t.net/addgene:66166 ; RRID:Addgene_66166)
